Addgene plasmid #190483: mCherry-CRY2–mPKCε-CAT-HA
Purpose: Expresses a fluorescently-tagged, optogenetically activated PKC-epsilon. Used in tandem with CIBN-CAAX
Depositing lab: Diomedes Logothetis. Publication: An optogenetic tool to recruit individual PKC isozymes to the cell surface and promote specific phosphorylation of membrane proteins. Gada KD, Kawano T, Plant LD, Logothetis DE. J Biol Chem. 2022 May;298(5):101893. doi: 10.1016/j.jbc.2022.101893. Epub 2022 Mar 31. PubMed 35367414.
Backbone
  Vector backbone: pmCherry-C1
  Vector type: Mammalian Expression
  Selectable markers: Neomycin (select with G418)
Growth in bacteria
  Bacterial resistance: Kanamycin, 50 μg/mL
  Growth temperature: 37°C
  Growth strain: DH5alpha
  Copy number: Unknown
Gene/Insert
  Gene/Insert name: mCherry-CRY2–mPKCε-CAT-HA
  Species: M. musculus (mouse), Synthetic
  Insert size (bp): 3418
  Entrez Gene: Prkce (a.k.a. 5830406C15Rik, PKC[e], PKCepsilon, Pkce)
  Promoter: CMV
  Tag / fusion protein: mCherry (N terminal on insert); HA (C terminal on insert); Fused to CRY2 (N terminal on insert)
  Cloning method: Restriction Enzyme; 5′ cloning site Nhe1 (not destroyed); 3′ cloning site Sma1 (not destroyed)
  Sequencing primers: 5′ CMV-F; 3′ BGH-R
Terms and licenses: Academic/Nonprofit Terms; Industry Terms: Not Available to Industry
How to cite: mCherry-CRY2–mPKCε-CAT-HA was a gift from Diomedes Logothetis (Addgene plasmid # 190483 ; http://n2t.net/addgene:190483 ; RRID:Addgene_190483)
