[The description below was written by a language model from this plasmid's Addgene catalogue record and pLannotate feature annotations shown in this document.]
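Description:
mCherry-CRY2–mPKCε-CAT-HA is a mammalian expression plasmid built on the pmCherry-C1 backbone that encodes a light-recruitable form of mouse protein kinase C epsilon. A human cytomegalovirus immediate-early enhancer and promoter drive a single fusion open reading frame. It begins with the red fluorescent protein mCherry, continues with the photolyase homology region of Arabidopsis cryptochrome 2 (CRY2PHR), and ends with a fragment of mouse Prkce. The construct name identifies this fragment as the catalytic domain. The catalogue also lists a C-terminal HA epitope tag, although the feature table does not annotate it separately. The transcript is terminated by an SV40 polyadenylation signal; the short SV40 large T antigen fragment annotated just upstream of it is probably residual viral sequence flanking that signal.

The plasmid is propagated in E. coli through a high-copy ColE1/pUC-type origin, and it also carries an f1 phage origin. A single NeoR/KanR (aph(3')-II) gene serves both hosts. A bacterial promoter expresses it for kanamycin selection, while an SV40 early promoter and an HSV TK polyadenylation signal allow G418 selection in mammalian cells. The small ble and bGH poly(A) fragments in the annotation appear to be backbone remnants with no stated function.

The construct is meant to be co-expressed with a membrane-anchored CIBN-CAAX partner. Blue light induces CRY2 to bind the CIB1-derived domain, which draws the kinase domain to the plasma membrane, where it can phosphorylate membrane proteins. The mCherry tag allows this translocation to be followed by imaging. The tool is used to study the actions of an individual PKC isozyme at the cell surface.
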