Features (pLannotate 1.2.2; 15 found; start..end, strand, type, name):
     63..366     +  enhancer       CMV enhancer: human cytomegalovirus immediate early enhancer
    367..570     +  promoter       CMV promoter: human cytomegalovirus (CMV) immediate early promoter
    614..1321    +  CDS            mCherry: mCherry is a basic (constitutively fluorescent) red fluorescent protein published in 2004, derived from Discosoma sp.. It is reported to be a very rapidly-maturing monomer with low acid sensitivity.
   1367..2860    +  CDS            CRY2PHR: N-terminal photolyase homology region of Arabidopsis thaliana cryptochrome 2 binds to CIB1 upon exposure to blue light (Kennedy et al., 2010)
   2924..3952    +  CDS            Prkce (fragment): KPCE_MOUSE - Also known as Pkce, Pkcea. Experimental evidence at protein level: Swiss-Prot protein existence level 1. Calcium-independent, phospholipid- and diacylglycerol (DAG)- dependent serine/threonine-protein kinase that plays essential roles in the regulation of multiple cellular processes linked to cytoskeletal proteins, such as cell adhesion, motility, migration and cell cycle, functions in neuron growth and ion channel regulation, and is involved in immune response, cancer cell invasion and regulation of apoptosis. Mediates cell adhesion to the extracellular matrix via integrin- depen
   4019..4103    +  CDS            large T antigen (fragment): large T antigen from SV40 (simian virus 40)
   4126..4247    +  polyA_signal   SV40 poly(A) signal: SV40 polyadenylation signal
   4281..4709    -  rep_origin     f1 ori (sequence partly withheld): f1 bacteriophage origin of replication; arrow indicates direction of (+) strand synthesis
   4736..4840    +  promoter       AmpR promoter: bla
   4842..5199    +  promoter       SV40 promoter: SV40 enhancer and early promoter
   5234..6028    +  CDS            NeoR/KanR: aminoglycoside phosphotransferase from Tn5; aph(3')-II (or nptII); confers resistance to neomycin, kanamycin, and G418 (Geneticin®)
   6049..6201    +  CDS            ble (fragment): BLE_KLEPN - Experimental evidence at protein level: Swiss-Prot protein existence level 1. Binding protein with a strong affinity to the bleomycin family of antibiotics. Binds to CL990; an antimitotic-antibiotic compound. From Klebsiella pneumoniae.
   6260..6307    +  polyA_signal   HSV TK poly(A) signal: herpes simplex virus thymidine kinase polyadenylation signal (Cole and Stacy, 1985)
   6398..6414    -  polyA_signal   bGH poly(A) signal (fragment): bovine growth hormone polyadenylation signal
   6636..7224    +  rep_origin     ori: high-copy-number ColE1/pMB1/pBR322/pUC origin of replication
>Addgene plasmid #190483 | mCherry-CRY2–mPKCε-CAT-HA | addgene full sequence | sequence record 382847 | Addgene NGS Result
ATTAGTTATTAATAGTAATCAATTACGGGGTCATTAGTTCATAGCCCATATATGGAGTTCCGCGTTACAT
AACTTACGGTAAATGGCCCGCCTGGCTGACCGCCCAACGACCCCCGCCCATTGACGTCAATAATGACGTA
TGTTCCCATAGTAACGCCAATAGGGACTTTCCATTGACGTCAATGGGTGGAGTATTTACGGTAAACTGCC
CACTTGGCAGTACATCAAGTGTATCATATGCCAAGTACGCCCCCTATTGACGTCAATGACGGTAAATGGC
CCGCCTGGCATTATGCCCAGTACATGACCTTATGGGACTTTCCTACTTGGCAGTACATCTACGTATTAGT
CATCGCTATTACCATGGTGATGCGGTTTTGGCAGTACATCAATGGGCGTGGATAGCGGTTTGACTCACGG
GGATTTCCAAGTCTCCACCCCATTGACGTCAATGGGAGTTTGTTTTGGCACCAAAATCAACGGGACTTTC
CAAAATGTCGTAACAACTCCGCCCCATTGACGCAAATGGGCGGTAGGCGTGTACGGTGGGAGGTCTATAT
AAGCAGAGCTGGTTTAGTGAACCGTCAGATCCGCTAGCGCTACCGGTGCCACCATGGTGAGCAAGGGCGA
GGAGGATAACATGGCCATCATCAAGGAGTTCATGCGCTTCAAGGTGCACATGGAGGGCTCCGTGAACGGC
CACGAGTTCGAGATCGAGGGCGAGGGCGAGGGCCGCCCCTACGAGGGCACCCAGACCGCCAAGCTGAAGG
TGACCAAGGGTGGCCCCCTGCCCTTCGCCTGGGACATCCTGTCCCCTCAGTTCATGTACGGCTCCAAGGC
CTACGTGAAGCACCCCGCCGACATCCCCGACTACTTGAAGCTGTCCTTCCCCGAGGGCTTCAAGTGGGAG
CGCGTGATGAACTTCGAGGACGGCGGCGTGGTGACCGTGACCCAGGACTCCTCCCTGCAGGACGGCGAGT
TCATCTACAAGGTGAAGCTGCGCGGCACCAACTTCCCCTCCGACGGCCCCGTAATGCAGAAGAAGACCAT
GGGCTGGGAGGCCTCCTCCGAGCGGATGTACCCCGAGGACGGCGCCCTGAAGGGCGAGATCAAGCAGAGG
CTGAAGCTGAAGGACGGCGGCCACTACGACGCTGAGGTCAAGACCACCTACAAGGCCAAGAAGCCCGTGC
AGCTGCCCGGCGCCTACAACGTCAACATCAAGTTGGACATCACCTCCCACAACGAGGACTACACCATCGT
GGAACAGTACGAACGCGCCGAGGGCCGCCACTCCACCGGCGGCATGGACGAGCTGTACAAGAGATCTCGA
AGCGCGGCCGCGGGAGCAGGAGGAGCAGCTCGAGCTATGAAGATGGACAAAAAGACTATAGTTTGGTTTA
GAAGAGACCTAAGGATTGAGGATAATCCTGCATTAGCAGCAGCTGCTCACGAAGGATCTGTTTTTCCTGT
CTTCATTTGGTGTCCTGAAGAAGAAGGACAGTTTTATCCTGGAAGAGCTTCAAGATGGTGGATGAAACAA
TCACTTGCTCACTTATCTCAATCCTTGAAGGCTCTTGGATCTGACCTCACTTTAATCAAAACCCACAACA
CGATTTCAGCGATCTTGGATTGTATCCGCGTTACCGGTGCTACAAAAGTCGTCTTTAACCACCTCTATGA
TCCTGTTTCGTTAGTTCGGGACCATACCGTAAAGGAGAAGCTGGTGGAACGTGGGATCTCTGTGCAAAGC
TACAATGGAGATCTATTGTATGAACCGTGGGAGATATACTGCGAAAAGGGCAAACCTTTTACGAGTTTCA
ATTCTTACTGGAAGAAATGCTTAGATATGTCGATTGAATCCGTTATGCTTCCTCCTCCTTGGCGGTTGAT
GCCAATAACTGCAGCGGCTGAAGCGATTTGGGCGTGTTCGATTGAAGAACTAGGGCTGGAGAATGAGGCC
GAGAAACCGAGCAATGCGTTGTTAACTAGAGCTTGGTCTCCAGGATGGAGCAATGCTGATAAGTTACTAA
ATGAGTTCATCGAGAAGCAGTTGATAGATTATGCAAAGAACAGCAAGAAAGTTGTTGGGAATTCTACTTC
ACTACTTTCTCCGTATCTCCATTTCGGGGAAATAAGCGTCAGACACGTTTTCCAGTGTGCCCGGATGAAA
CAAATTATATGGGCAAGAGATAAGAACAGTGAAGGAGAAGAAAGTGCAGATCTTTTTCTTAGGGGAATCG
GTTTAAGAGAGTATTCTCGGTATATATGTTTCAACTTCCCGTTTACTCACGAGCAATCGTTGTTGAGTCA
TCTTCGGTTTTTCCCTTGGGATGCTGATGTTGATAAGTTCAAGGCCTGGAGACAAGGCAGGACCGGTTAT
CCGTTGGTGGATGCCGGAATGAGAGAGCTTTGGGCTACCGGATGGATGCATAACAGAATAAGAGTGATTG
TTTCAAGCTTTGCTGTGAAGTTTCTTCTCCTTCCATGGAAATGGGGAATGAAGTATTTCTGGGATACACT
TTTGGATGCTGATTTGGAATGTGACATCCTTGGCTGGCAGTATATCTCTGGGAGTATCCCCGATGGCCAC
GAGCTTGATCGCTTGGACAATCCCGCGTTACAAGGCGCCAAATATGACCCAGAAGGTGAGTACATAAGGC
AATGGCTTCCCGAGCTTGCGAGATTGCCAACTGAATGGATCCATCATCCATGGGACGCTCCTTTAACCGT
ACTCAAAGCTTCTGGTGTGGAACTCGGAACAAACTATGCGAAACCCATTGTAGACATCGACACAGCTCGT
GAGCTACTAGCTAAAGCTATTTCAAGAACCCGTGAAGCACAGATCATGATCGGAGCAGCAGCTCGAGGCG
CAGCAGCGGGAGCAGGAGGAGCAGGTCGGATCCTCGAGGCCACCATGGAATTGGTCCGGCCAGGCCAGGC
CAAGCGCTTGGGGCTGGATGAGTTCAACTTCATCAAAGTGTTGGGCAAAGGCAGCTTTGGCAAGGTCATG
TTGGCGGAACTCAAAGGCAAAGATGAAGTCTACGCTGTGAAGGTCTTGAAGAAGGACGTTATCCTACAAG
ACGATGATGTGGACTGCACAATGACAGAGAAGAGGATTTTGGCTCTGGCTCGGAAACACCCTTATCTAAC
CCAACTCTATTGCTGCTTCCAGACCAAGGACCGCCTCTTCTTCGTCATGGAATATGTAAATGGTGGAGAC
CTCATGTTCCAGATTCAGCGGTCCCGAAAATTTGATGAGCCTCGTTCTCGGTTCTATGCCGCAGAGGTCA
CATCGGCCCTCATGTTTCTCCACCAGCATGGAGTGATCTACAGGGATTTGAAACTGGACAACATCCTTCT
AGATGCAGAAGGCCACTGCAAGCTGGCTGACTTTGGGATGTGCAAGGAAGGGATTATGAATGGTGTGACA
ACTACCACCTTCTGTGGGACTCCTGACTACATAGCTCCAGAGATCCTACAGGAGTTGGAGTACGGCCCCT
CAGTGGACTGGTGGGCCCTGGGGGTGCTGATGTACGAGATGATGGCTGGGCAGCCCCCCTTTGAAGCTGA
CAACGAGGACGACTTGTTCGAATCCATCCTTCATGATGATGTTCTCTATCCTGTCTGGCTTAGCAAGGAA
GCTGTCAGCATCCTGAAAGCTTTCATGACCAAGAACCCGCACAAGCGCCTGGGCTGTGTGGCAGCGCAGA
ACGGGGAGGACGCCATCAAGCAACATCCATTCTTCAAGGAGATTGACTGGGTACTGCTGGAGCAGAAGAA
AATCAAGCCCCCCTTCAAGCCGAGAATTAAAACCAAAAGAGATGTCAATAACTTTGACCAAGACTTTACG
CGGGAAGAGCCAATACTTACACTTGTGGATGAAGCAATCATTAAGCAGATCAACCAGGAAGAATTCAAAG
GCTTCTCCTACTTTGGTGAAGACCTGATGCCCCAATTCTATCCTTACGACGTGCCTGACTACGCCTAAGG
ATCCCGGGATCCACCGGATCTAGATAACTGATCATAATCAGCCATACCACATTTGTAGAGGTTTTACTTG
CTTTAAAAAACCTCCCACACCTCCCCCTGAACCTGAAACATAAAATGAATGCAATTGTTGTTGTTAACTT
GTTTATTGCAGCTTATAATGGTTACAAATAAAGCAATAGCATCACAAATTTCACAAATAAAGCATTTTTT
TCACTGCATTCTAGTTGTGGTTTGTCCAAACTCATCAATGTATCTTAACGCGTAAATTGTAAGCGTTAAT
ATTTTGTTAAAATTCGCGTTAAATTTTTGTTAAATCAGCTCATTTTTTAACCAATAGGCCGAAATCGGCA
AAATCCCTTATAAATCAAAAGAATAGACCGAGATAGGGT
[37 nt withheld, positions 4380-4416]
AAAGAACGTGGACTCCAACGTCAAAGG
[49 nt withheld, positions 4444-4492]
T
[91 nt withheld, positions 4494-4584]
G
[124 nt withheld, positions 4586-4709]
CAGGTGGCACTTTTCGGGGAAATGTGCGCGGAACCCCTATTTGTTTATTTTTCTAAATACATTCAAATAT
GTATCCGCTCATGAGACAATAACCCTGATAAATGCTTCAATAATATTGAAAAAGGAAGAGTCCTGAGGCG
GAAAGAACCAGCTGTGGAATGTGTGTCAGTTAGGGTGTGGAAAGTCCCCAGGCTCCCCAGCAGGCAGAAG
TATGCAAAGCATGCATCTCAATTAGTCAGCAACCAGGTGTGGAAAGTCCCCAGGCTCCCCAGCAGGCAGA
AGTATGCAAAGCATGCATCTCAATTAGTCAGCAACCATAGTCCCGCCCCTAACTCCGCCCATCCCGCCCC
TAACTCCGCCCAGTTCCGCCCATTCTCCGCCCCATGGCTGACTAATTTTTTTTATTTATGCAGAGGCCGA
GGCCGCCTCGGCCTCTGAGCTATTCCAGAAGTAGTGAGGAGGCTTTTTTGGAGGCCTAGGCTTTTGCAAA
GATCGATCAAGAGACAGGATGAGGATCGTTTCGCATGATTGAACAAGATGGATTGCACGCAGGTTCTCCG
GCCGCTTGGGTGGAGAGGCTATTCGGCTATGACTGGGCACAACAGACAATCGGCTGCTCTGATGCCGCCG
TGTTCCGGCTGTCAGCGCAGGGGCGCCCGGTTCTTTTTGTCAAGACCGACCTGTCCGGTGCCCTGAATGA
ACTGCAAGACGAGGCAGCGCGGCTATCGTGGCTGGCCACGACGGGCGTTCCTTGCGCAGCTGTGCTCGAC
GTTGTCACTGAAGCGGGAAGGGACTGGCTGCTATTGGGCGAAGTGCCGGGGCAGGATCTCCTGTCATCTC
ACCTTGCTCCTGCCGAGAAAGTATCCATCATGGCTGATGCAATGCGGCGGCTGCATACGCTTGATCCGGC
TACCTGCCCATTCGACCACCAAGCGAAACATCGCATCGAGCGAGCACGTACTCGGATGGAAGCCGGTCTT
GTCGATCAGGATGATCTGGACGAAGAGCATCAGGGGCTCGCGCCAGCCGAACTGTTCGCCAGGCTCAAGG
CGAGCATGCCCGACGGCGAGGATCTCGTCGTGACCCATGGCGATGCCTGCTTGCCGAATATCATGGTGGA
AAATGGCCGCTTTTCTGGATTCATCGACTGTGGCCGGCTGGGTGTGGCGGACCGCTATCAGGACATAGCG
TTGGCTACCCGTGATATTGCTGAAGAGCTTGGCGGCGAATGGGCTGACCGCTTCCTCGTGCTTTACGGTA
TCGCCGCTCCCGATTCGCAGCGCATCGCCTTCTATCGCCTTCTTGACGAGTTCTTCTGAGCGGGACTCTG
GGGTTCGAAATGACCGACCAAGCGACGCCCAACCTGCCATCACGAGATTTCGATTCCACCGCCGCCTTCT
ATGAAAGGTTGGGCTTCGGAATCGTTTTCCGGGACGCCGGCTGGATGATCCTCCAGCGCGGGGATCTCAT
GCTGGAGTTCTTCGCCCACCCTAGGGGGAGGCTAACTGAAACACGGAAGGAGACAATACCGGAAGGAACC
CGCGCTATGACGGCAATAAAAAGACAGAATAAAACGCACGGTGTTGGGTCGTTTGTTCATAAACGCGGGG
TTCGGTCCCAGGGCTGGCACTCTGTCGATACCCCACCGAGACCCCATTGGGGCCAATACGCCCGCGTTTC
TTCCTTTTCCCCACCCCACCCCCCAAGTTCGGGTGAAGGCCCAGGGCTCGCAGCCAACGTCGGGGCGGCA
GGCCCTGCCATAGCCTCAGGTTACTCATATATACTTTAGATTGATTTAAAACTTCATTTTTAATTTAAAA
GGATCTAGGTGAAGATCCTTTTTGATAATCTCATGACCAAAATCCCTTAACGTGAGTTTTCGTTCCACTG
AGCGTCAGACCCCGTAGAAAAGATCAAAGGATCTTCTTGAGATCCTTTTTTTCTGCGCGTAATCTGCTGC
TTGCAAACAAAAAAACCACCGCTACCAGCGGTGGTTTGTTTGCCGGATCAAGAGCTACCAACTCTTTTTC
CGAAGGTAACTGGCTTCAGCAGAGCGCAGATACCAAATACTGTTCTTCTAGTGTAGCCGTAGTTAGGCCA
CCACTTCAAGAACTCTGTAGCACCGCCTACATACCTCGCTCTGCTAATCCTGTTACCAGTGGCTGCTGCC
AGTGGCGATAAGTCGTGTCTTACCGGGTTGGACTCAAGACGATAGTTACCGGATAAGGCGCAGCGGTCGG
GCTGAACGGGGGGTTCGTGCACACAGCCCAGCTTGGAGCGAACGACCTACACCGAACTGAGATACCTACA
GCGTGAGCTATGAGAAAGCGCCACGCTTCCCGAAGGGAGAAAGGCGGACAGGTATCCGGTAAGCGGCAGG
GTCGGAACAGGAGAGCGCACGAGGGAGCTTCCAGGGGGAAACGCCTGGTATCTTTATAGTCCTGTCGGGT
TTCGCCACCTCTGACTTGAGCGTCGATTTTTGTGATGCTCGTCAGGGGGGCGGAGCCTATGGAAAAACGC
CAGCAACGCGGCCTTTTTACGGTTCCTGGCCTTTTGCTGGCCTTTTGCTCACATGTTCTTTCCTGCGTTA
TCCCCTGATTCTGTGGATAACCGTATTACCGCCATGC
